>Addgene plasmid #210692 | pGL1_108 | addgene full sequence | sequence record 417382 | Addgene NGS Result
GAAGATCCTTTGATCTTTTCTACGGGGTCTGACGCTCTATTCAACAAAGCCGCCGTCCCGTCAAGTCAGC
GTAAATGGGTAGGGGGCTTCAAATCGTCCGCTCTGCCAGTGTTACAACCAATTAACAAATTCTGATTAGA
AAAACTCATCGAGCATCAAATGAAACTGCAATTTATTCATATCAGGATTATCAATACCATATTTTTGAAA
AAGCCGTTTCTGTAATGAAGGAGAAAACTCACCGAGGCAGTTCCATAGGATGGCAAGATCCTGGTATCGG
TCTGCGATTCCGACTCGTCCAACATCAATACAACCTATTAATTTCCCCTCGTCAAAAATAAGGTTATCAA
GTGAGAAATCACCATGAGTGACGACTGAATCCGGTGAGAATGGCAAAAGCTTATGCATTTCTTTCCAGAC
TTGTTCAACAGGCCAGCCATTACGCTCGTCATCAAAATCACTCGCATCAACCAAACCGTTATTCATTCGT
GATTGCGCCTGAGCGAGACGAAATACGCGATCGCTGTTAAAAGGACAATTACAAACAGGAATCGAATGCA
ACCGGCGCAGGAACACTGCCAGCGCATCAACAATATTTTCACCTGAATCAGGATATTCTTCTAATACCTG
GAATGCTGTTTTCCCGGGGATCGCAGTGGTGAGTAACCATGCATCATCAGGAGTACGGATAAAATGCTTG
ATGGTCGGAAGAGGCATAAATTCCGTCAGCCAGTTTAGTCTGACCATCTCATCTGTAACATCATTGGCAA
CGCTACCTTTGCCATGTTTCAGAAACAACTCTGGCGCATCGGGCTTCCCATACAATCGATAGATTGTCGC
ACCTGATTGCCCGACATTATCGCGAGCCCATTTATACCCATATAAATCAGCATCCATGTTGGAATTTAAT
CGCGGCCTCGAGCAAGACGTTTCCCGTTGAATATGGCTCATAACACCCCTTGTATTACTGTTTATGTAAG
CAGACAGTTTTATTGTTCATGATGATATATTTTTATCTTGTGCAATGTAACATCAGAGATTTTGAGACAC
AACGTGGCTTTCCCCCGCCGCTCTAGAACTAGTGGATCCAAATAAAACGAAAGGCTCAGTCGAAAGACTG
GGCCTTTCGTTTTATCTGTTGTTTGTCGCATTATACGAGACGTCCAGGTTGGGATACCTGAAACAAAACC
CATCGTACGGCCAAGGAAGTCTCCAATAACTGTGATCCACCACAAGCGCCAGGGTTTTCCCAGTCACGAC
GTTGTAAAACGACGGCCAGTCATGCATAATCCGCACGCATCTGGAATAAGGAAGTGCCATTCCGCCTGAC
CTTAGCGTGCGAACAGCACGCTATTGTTGTATCATTACTCGCATCCATTCTCAGGCTGTCTCGTCTCGTC
TCCGAGCTCTTCAATGAGTCAGGGTCACGCGTAGGACGCGTCGAGTAGGGTCATTGAGAGGGATGCTTTG
GGTTCCGCAGCCACACGCCGTGTGAAGCTGGGGAGGGCGCGCCGCATTCACTTCTTTTCTATATAAATAT
GAGCGAAGCGAATAAGCGTCGGAAAAGCAGCAAAAAGTTTCCTTTTTGCTGTTGGAGCATGGGGGTTCAG
GGGGTGCAGTATCTGACGTCAATGCCGAGCGAAAGCGAGCCGAAGGGTAGCATTTACGTTAGATAACCCC
CTGATATGCTCCGACGCTTTATATAGAAAAGAAGATTCAACTAGGTAAAATCTTAATATAGGTTGAGATG
ATAAGGTTTATAAGGAATTTGTTTGTTCTAATTTTTCACTCATTTTGTTCTAATTTCTTTTAACAAATGT
TCTTTTTTTTTTAGAACAGTTATGATATAGTTAGAATAGTTTAAAATAAGGAGTGAGAAAAAGATGAAAG
AAAGATATGGAACAGTCTATAAAGGCTCTCAGAGGCTCATAGACGAAGAAAGTGGAGAAGTCATAGAGGT
AGACAAGTTATACCGTAAACAAACGTCTGGTAACTTCGTAAAGGCATATATAGTGCAATTAATAAGTATG
TTAGATATGATTGGCGGAAAAAAACTTAAAATCGTTAACTATATCCTAGATAATGTCCACTTAAGTAACA
ATACAATGATAGCTACAACAAGAGAAATAGCAAAAGCTACAGGAACAAGTCTACAAACAGTAATAACAAC
ACTTAAAATCTTAGAAGAAGGAAATATTATAAAAAGAAAAACTGGAGTATTAATGTTAAACCCTGAACTA
CTAATGAGAGGCGACGACCAAAAACAAAAATACCTCTTACTCGAATTTGGGAACTTTGAGCAAGAGGCAA
ATGAAATAGATTGACCTCCCAATAACACCACGTAGTTATTGGGAGGTCAATCTATGAAATGCGATTAAGG
GCCGGCCCGCTAGCATGAAGAGCACCCCAGGATACATAGATTACCACAACTCCGAGCCCTTCCACCTAGC
GTGCTAACCACGCACGCTATTGTTGTATAGGCTAGGTGGAGGCTCAGTGATGATAAGTCTGCGATGGTGG
ATGCATGTGTCATGGTCATAGCTGTTTCCTGTGTGAAATTGTTATCCGCTCAGAGGGCACAATCCTATTC
CGCGCTATCCGACAATCTCCAAGACATTAGGTGGAGTTCAGTTCGGCGTATGGCATATGTCGCTGGAAAG
AACATGTGAGCAAAAGGCCAGCAAAAGGCCAGGAACCGTAAAAAGGCCGCGTTGCTGGCGTTTTTCCATA
GGCTCCGCCCCCCTGACGAGCATCACAAAAATCGACGCTCAAGTCAGAGGTGGCGAAACCCGACAGGACT
ATAAAGATACCAGGCGTTTCCCCCTGGAAGCTCCCTCGTGCGCTCTCCTGTTCCGACCCTGCCGCTTACC
GGATACCTGTCCGCCTTTCTCCCTTCGGGAAGCGTGGCGCTTTCTCATAGCTCACGCTGTAGGTATCTCA
GTTCGGTGTAGGTCGTTCGCTCCAAGCTGGGCTGTGTGCACGAACCCCCCGTTCAGCCCGACCGCTGCGC
CTTATCCGGTAACTATCGTCTTGAGTCCAACCCGGTAAGACACGACTTATCGCCACTGGCAGCAGCCACT
GGTAACAGGATTAGCAGAGCGAGGTATGTAGGCGGTGCTACAGAGTTCTTGAAGTGGTGGCCTAACTACG
GCTACACTAGAAGAACAGTATTTGGTATCTGCGCTCTGCTGAAGCCAGTTACCTTCGGAAAAAGAGTTGG
TAGCTCTTGATCCGGCAAACAAACCACCGCTGGTAGCGGTGGTTTTTTTGTTTGCAAGCAGCAGATTACG
CGCAGAAAAAAAGGATCTCAA
Features (pLannotate 1.2.2; 6 found; start..end, strand, type, name):
    136..951     -  CDS            KanR: aminoglycoside phosphotransferase; aph(3')-Ia; confers resistance to kanamycin in bacteria or G418 (Geneticin®) in eukaryotes
   1067..1089    +  misc_feature   MCS (fragment): pBluescript multiple cloning site
   1089..1135    +  terminator     rrnB T1 terminator: transcription terminator T1 from the E. coli rrnB gene
   1237..1280    -  CDS            lacZα (fragment): LacZα fragment of β-galactosidase; lacZ fragment
   1884..2321    +  CDS            repL: REPLM_BACIU - Protein predicted: Swiss-Prot protein existence level 4. From Bacillus subtilis.
   2723..3311    -  rep_origin     ori: high-copy-number ColE1/pMB1/pBR322/pUC origin of replication
