[The description below was written by a language model from this plasmid's Addgene catalogue record and pLannotate feature annotations shown in this document.]
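Description:
pGL1_108 is a small (about 3.3 kb) synthetic-biology plasmid built on the pGLDV_21 backbone and catalogued as a "Level 1" part, a term normally used for an intermediate tier in hierarchical modular cloning schemes, although the record lists the cloning method as unknown. It is maintained in E. coli through a high-copy ColE1/pUC-type origin and selected with kanamycin via an aph(3')-Ia aminoglycoside phosphotransferase gene (KanR).

The payload is a barcoded origin-of-replication module, described as "pIM13 with barcode 28". The annotation supports this by detecting a repL coding sequence matching a predicted replication protein from Bacillus subtilis, which is the Rep function associated with pIM13-type small Gram-positive plasmids. This gene and its flanking sequence presumably supply the second replicon, distinct from the E. coli origin. The barcode itself is not annotated in the feature table, so its position and length are not stated. Other detected elements are an rrnB T1 transcription terminator, which would insulate neighbouring parts from read-through, and short fragments of a pBluescript-type multiple cloning site and of lacZα. These fragments are most likely remnants of a cloning or screening cassette in the destination vector rather than functional parts.

The stated purpose is brief, but a uniquely barcoded origin part suggests use in assembling collections of plasmids carrying different replicons, where the sequence barcode allows each origin to be identified in pooled experiments, for example when testing which replicons function in a given bacterial host. The record does not describe the downstream assembly partners or target organisms.
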