Addgene plasmid #210692: pGL1_108
Purpose: Level 1 plasmid, barcoded ORI
Depositing lab: Charlie Gilbert & Nili Ostrov & Cultivarium Tools. Depositing organization: Cultivarium, Convergent Research.
Backbone
  Vector backbone: pGLDV_21
  Vector type: Synthetic Biology
Growth in bacteria
  Bacterial resistance: Kanamycin, 50 μg/mL
  Growth temperature: 37°C
  Growth strain: DH5alpha
  Copy number: High Copy
Gene/Insert
  Gene/Insert name: pIM13 with barcode 28
  Species: Synthetic
  Cloning method: Unknown
Terms and licenses: Academic/Nonprofit Terms; Industry Terms: Not Available to Industry
How to cite: pGL1_108 was a gift from Charlie Gilbert & Nili Ostrov & Cultivarium Tools (Addgene plasmid # 210692 ; http://n2t.net/addgene:210692 ; RRID:Addgene_210692)
